>Addgene plasmid #228138 | pMRX-IPU-Venus-GS27 | addgene full sequence | sequence record 453950 | Addgene NGS Result
GACATTGATTATTGACTAGTTATTAATAGTAATCAATTACGGGGTCATTAGTTCATAGCCCATATATGGA
GTTCCGCGTTACATAACTTACGGTAAATGGCCCGCCTGGCTGACCGCCCAACGACCCCCGCCCATTGACG
TCAATAATGACGTATGTTCCCATAGTAACGCCAATAGGGACTTTCCATTGACGTCAATGGGTGGAGTATT
TACGGTAAACTGCCCACTTGGCAGTACATCAAGTGTATCATATGCCAAGTACGCCCCCTATTGACGTCAA
TGACGGTAAATGGCCCGCCTGGCATTATGCCCAGTACATGACCTTATGGGACTTTCCTACTTGGCAGTAC
ATCTACGTATTAGTCATCGCTATTACCATGCTAGAGAACCATCAGATGTTTCCAGGGTGCCCCAAGGACC
TGAAATGACCCTGTGCCTTATTTGAACTAACCAATCAGTTCGCTTCTCGCTTCTGTTCGCGCGCTTCTGC
TCCCCGAGCTCAATAAAAGAGCCCACAACCCCTCACTCGGCGCGCCAGTCCTCCGATTGACTGAGTCGCC
CGGGTACCCGTGTATCCAATAAACCCTCTTGCAGTTGCATCCGACTTGTGGTCTCGCTGTTCCTTGGGAG
GGTCTCCTCTGAGTGATTGACTACCCGTCAGCGGGGGTCTTTCATTTGGGGGCTCGTCCGGGATCGGGAG
ACCCCTGCCCAGGGACCACCGACCCACCACCGGGAGGTAAGCTGGCCAGCAACTTATCTGTGTCTGTCCG
ATTGTCTAGTGTCTATGACTGATTTTATGCGCCTGCGTCGGTACTAGTTAGCTAACTAGCTCTGTATCTG
GCGGACCCGTGGTGGAACTGACGAGTTCGGAACACCCGGCCGCAACCCTGGGAGACGTCCCAGGGACTTC
GGGGGCCGTTTTTGTGGCCCGACCTGAGTCCAAAAATCCCGATCGTTTTGGACTCTTTGGTGCACCCCCC
TTAGAGGAGGGATATGTGGTTCTGGTAGGAGACGAGAACCTAAAACAGTTCCCGCCTCCGTCTGAATTTT
TGCTTTCGGTTTGGGACCGAAGCCGCGCCGCGCGTCTTGTCTGCTGCAGCATCGTTCTGTGTTGTCTCTG
TCTGACTGTGTTTCTGTATTTGTCTGAAAATATGGGCCCGGGCCAGACTGTTACCACTCCCTTAAGTTTG
ACCTTAGGTCACTGGAAAGATGTCGAGCGGATCGCTCACAACCAGTCGGTAGATGTCAAGAAGAGACGTT
GGGTTACCTTCTGCTCTGCAGAATGGCCAACCTTTAACGTCGGATGGCCGCGAGACGGCACCTTTAACCG
AGACCTCATCACCCAGGTTAAGATCAAGGTCTTTTCACCTGGCCCGCATGGACACCCAGACCAGGTCCCC
TACATCGTGACCTGGGAAGCCTTGGCTTTTGACCCCCCTCCCTGGGTCAAGCCCTTTGTACACCCTAAGC
CTCCGCCTCCTCTTCCTCCATCCGCCCCGTCTCTCCCCCTTGAACCTCCTCGTTCGACCCCGCCTCGATC
CTCCCTTTATCCAGCCCTCACTCCTTCTCTAGGCGCCCCCATATGGCCATATGAGATCTTATATGGGGCA
CCCCCGCCCCTTGTAAACTTCCCTGACCCTGACATGACAAGAGTTACTAACAGCCCCTCTCTCCAAGCTC
ACTTACAGGCTCTCTACTTAGTCCAGCACGAAGTCTGGAGACCTCTGGCGGCAGCCTACCAAGAACAACT
GGACCGACCGGTGGTACCTCACCCTTACCGAGTCGGCGACACAGTGTGGGTCCGCCGACACCAGACTAAG
AACCTAGAACCTCGCTGGAAAGGACCTTACACAGTCCTGCTGACCACCCCCACCGCCCTCAAAGTAGACG
GCATCGCAGCTTGGATACACGCCGCCCACGTGAAGGCTGCCGACCCCGGGGGTGGACCATCCTCTAGACT
GCCGGATCTGCCATCGATATAAAGCTTGGCCACCATGGTGAGCAAGGGCGAGGAGCTGTTCACCGGGGTG
GTGCCCATCCTGGTCGAGCTGGACGGCGACGTAAACGGCCACAAGTTCAGCGTGTCCGGCGAGGGCGAGG
GCGATGCCACCTACGGCAAGCTGACCCTGAAGCTGATCTGCACCACCGGCAAGCTGCCCGTGCCCTGGCC
CACCCTCGTGACCACCCTGGGCTACGGCCTGCAGTGCTTCGCCCGCTACCCCGACCACATGAAGCAGCAC
GACTTCTTCAAGTCCGCCATGCCCGAAGGCTACGTCCAGGAGCGCACCATCTTCTTCAAGGACGACGGCA
ACTACAAGACCCGCGCCGAGGTGAAGTTCGAGGGCGACACCCTGGTGAACCGCATCGAGCTGAAGGGCAT
CGACTTCAAGGAGGACGGCAACATCCTGGGGCACAAGCTGGAGTACAACTACAACAGCCACAACGTCTAT
ATCACCGCCGACAAGCAGAAGAACGGCATCAAGGCCAACTTCAAGATCCGCCACAACATCGAGGACGGCG
GCGTGCAGCTCGCCGACCACTACCAGCAGAACACCCCCATCGGCGACGGCCCCGTGCTGCTGCCCGACAA
CCACTACCTGAGCTACCAGTCCGCCCTGAGCAAAGACCCCAACGAGAAGCGCGATCACATGGTCCTGCTG
GAGTTCGTGACCGCCGCCGGGATCACTCTCGGCATGGACGAGCTGTACAAGGGTTCAGGCTCGGGATCCG
GGAATTCGATGGATCCCCTGTTCCAGCAAACGCACAAGCAGGTCCACGAGATCCAGTCTTGCATGGGACG
CCTGGAGACGGCAGACAAGCAGTCTGTGCACATAGTAGAAAACGAAATCCAAGCAAGCATAGACCAGATA
TTCAGCCGTCTAGAACGTCTGGAGATTTTGTCCAGCAAGGAGCCCCCTAACAAAAGGCAAAATGCCAAAC
TTCGGGTTGACCAGTTAAAGTATGATGTCCAGCACCTGCAGACTGCGCTCAGAAACTTCCAGCATCGGCG
CCATGCAAGGGAGCAGCAGGAGAGACAGCGAGAAGAGCTTCTGTCTCGAACCTTCACCACTAACGACTCT
GACACCACCATACCAATGGACGAATCACTGCAGTTTAACTCCTCCCTCCAGAAAGTTCACAACGGCATGG
ATGACCTCATTTTAGATGGGCACAATATTTTAGATGGACTGAGGACCCAGAGACTGACCTTGAAGGGGAC
TCAGAAGAAGATCCTTGACATTGCCAACATGCTGGGCTTGTCCAACACAGTGATGCGGCTCATCGAGAAG
CGGGCTTTCCAGGACAAGTACTTTATGATAGGTGGGATGCTGCTGACCTGTGTGGTCATGTTCCTCGTGG
TGCAGTACCTGACATGACTCGAGAGCGGCCGCTACGTAAATTCCGCCCCCCCCCCTAACGTTACTGGCCG
AAGCCGCTTGGAATAAGGCCGGTGTGCGTTTGTCTATATGTTATTTTCCACCATATTGCCGTCTTTTGGC
AATGTGAGGGCCCGGAAACCTGGCCCTGTCTTCTTGACGAGCATTCCTAGGGGTCTTTCCCCTCTCGCCA
AAGGAATGCAAGGTCTGTTGAATGTCGTGAAGGAAGCAGTTCCTCTGGAAGTTTCTTGAAGACAAACAAC
GTCTGTAGCGACCCTTTGCAGGCAGCGGAACCCCCCACCTGGCGACAGGTGCCTCTGCGGCCAAAAGCCA
CGTGTATAAGATACACCTGCAAAGGCGGCACAACCCCAGTGCCACGTTGTGAGTTGGATAGTTGTGGAAA
GAGTCAAATGGCTCTCCTCAAGCGTATTCAACAAGGGGCTGAAGGATGCCCAGAAGGTACCCCATTGTAT
GGGATCTGATCTGGGGCCTCGGTGCACATGCTTTACATGTGTTTAGTCGAGGTTAAAAAAACGTCTAGGC
CCCCCGAACCACGGGGACGTGGTTTTCCTTTGAAAAACACGATGATAATATGGCCACAACCGTCGACATG
ACCGAGTACAAGCCCACGGTGCGCCTCGCCACCCGCGACGACGTCCCCCGGGCCGTACGCACCCTCGCCG
CCGCGTTCGCCGACTACCCCGCCACGCGCCACACCGTCGACCCGGACCGCCACATCGAGCGGGTCACCGA
GCTGCAAGAACTCTTCCTCACGCGCGTCGGGCTCGACATCGGCAAGGTGTGGGTCGCGGACGACGGCGCC
GCGGTGGCGGTCTGGACCACGCCGGAGAGCGTCGAAGCGGGGGCGGTGTTCGCCGAGATCGGCCCGCGCA
TGGCCGAGTTGAGCGGTTCCCGGCTGGCCGCGCAGCAACAGATGGAAGGCCTCCTGGCGCCGCACCGGCC
CAAGGAGCCCGCGTGGTTCCTGGCCACCGTCGGCGTCTCGCCCGACCACCAGGGCAAGGGTCTGGGCAGC
GCCGTCGTGCTCCCCGGAGTGGAGGCGGCCGAGCGCGCCGGGGTGCCCGCCTTCCTGGAGACCTCCGCGC
CCCGCAACCTCCCCTTCTACGAGCGGCTCGGCTTCACCGTCACCGCCGACGTCGAGGTGCCCGAAGGACC
GCGCACCTGGTGCATGACCCGCAAGCCCGGTGCCTGAGTCGACCGCCCGCCCCACGACCCGCAGCGCCCG
ACCGAAAGGAGCGCACGACCCCATGGCTCGACGATAAAATAAAAGATTTTATTTAGTCTCCAGAAAAAGG
GGGGAATGAAAGACCCCACCTGTAGGTTTGGCAAGCTAGCTTAAGTAACGCCATTTTGCAAGGCATGGAA
AAATACATAACTGAGAATAGAGAAGTTCAGATCAAGGTCAGGAACAGATGGAACAGCTGAATATGGGCCA
AACAGGATATCTGTGGTAAGCAGTTCCTGCCCCGGCTCAGGGCCAAGAACAGATGGAACAGCTGAATATG
GGCCAAACAGGATATCTGTGGTAAGCAGTTCCTGCCCCGGCTCAGGGCCAAGAACAGATGGTCCCCAGAT
GCGGTCCAGCCCTCAGCAGTTTCTAGAGAACCATCAGATGTTTCCAGGGTGCCCCAAGGACCTGAAATGA
CCCTGTGCCTTATTTGAACTAACCAATCAGTTCGCTTCTCGCTTCTGTTCGCGCGCTTCTGCTCCCCGAG
CTCAATAAAAGAGCCCACAACCCCTCACTCGGCGCGCCAGTCCTCCGATTGACTGAGTCGCCCGGGTACC
CGTGTATCCAATAAACCCTCTTGCAGTTGCATCCGACTTGTGGTCTCGCTGTTCCTTGGGAGGGTCTCCT
CTGAGTGATTGACTACCCGTCAGCGGGGGTCTTTCACATGCAGCATGTATCAAAATTAATTTGGTTTTTT
TTCTTAAGTATTTACATTAAATGGCCATAGTTGCATTAATGAATCGGCCAACGCGCGGGGAGAGGCGGTT
TGCGTATTGGGCGCTCTTCCGCTTCCTCGCTCACTGACTCGCTGCGCTCGGTCGTTCGGCTGCGGCGAGC
GGTATCAGCTCACTCAAAGGCGGTAATACGGTTATCCACAGAATCAGGGGATAACGCAGGAAAGAACATG
TGAGCAAAAGGCCAGCAAAAGGCCAGGAACCGTAAAAAGGCCGCGTTGCTGGCGTTTTTCCATAGGCTCC
GCCCCCCTGACGAGCATCACAAAAATCGACGCTCAAGTCAGAGGTGGCGAAACCCGACAGGACTATAAAG
ATACCAGGCGTTTCCCCCTGGAAGCTCCCTCGTGCGCTCTCCTGTTCCGACCCTGCCGCTTACCGGATAC
CTGTCCGCCTTTCTCCCTTCGGGAAGCGTGGCGCTTTCTCATAGCTCACGCTGTAGGTATCTCAGTTCGG
TGTAGGTCGTTCGCTCCAAGCTGGGCTGTGTGCACGAACCCCCCGTTCAGCCCGACCGCTGCGCCTTATC
CGGTAACTATCGTCTTGAGTCCAACCCGGTAAGACACGACTTATCGCCACTGGCAGCAGCCACTGGTAAC
AGGATTAGCAGAGCGAGGTATGTAGGCGGTGCTACAGAGTTCTTGAAGTGGTGGCCTAACTACGGCTACA
CTAGAAGAACAGTATTTGGTATCTGCGCTCTGCTGAAGCCAGTTACCTTCGGAAAAAGAGTTGGTAGCTC
TTGATCCGGCAAACAAACCACCGCTGGTAGCGGTGGTTTTTTTGTTTGCAAGCAGCAGATTACGCGCAGA
AAAAAAGGATCTCAAGAAGATCCTTTGATCTTTTCTACGGGGTCTGACGCTCAGTGGAACGAAAACTCAC
GTTAAGGGATTTTGGTCATGAGATTATCAAAAAGGATCTTCACCTAGATCCTTTTGCGGCCGGCCGCAAA
TCAATCTAAAGTATATATGAGTAAACTTGGTCTGACAGTTACCAATGCTTAATCAGTGAGGCACCTATCT
CAGCGATCTGTCTATTTCGTTCATCCATAGTTGCCTGACTCCCCGTCGTGTAGATAACTACGATACGGGA
GGGCTTACCATCTGGCCCCAGTGCTGCAATGATACCGCGAGACCCACGCTCACCGGCTCCAGATTTATCA
GCAATAAACCAGCCAGCCGGAAGGGCCGAGCGCAGAAGTGGTCCTGCAACTTTATCCGCCTCCATCCAGT
CTATTAATTGTTGCCGGGAAGCTAGAGTAAGTAGTTCGCCAGTTAATAGTTTGCGCAACGTTGTTGCCAT
TGCTACAGGCATCGTGGTGTCACGCTCGTCGTTTGGTATGGCTTCATTCAGCTCCGGTTCCCAACGATCA
AGGCGAGTTACATGATCCCCCATGTTGTGCAAAAAAGCGGTTAGCTCCTTCGGTCCTCCGATCGTTGTCA
GAAGTAAGTTGGCCGCAGTGTTATCACTCATGGTTATGGCAGCACTGCATAATTCTCTTACTGTCATGCC
ATCCGTAAGATGCTTTTCTGTGACTGGTGAGTACTCAACCAAGTCATTCTGAGAATAGTGTATGCGGCGA
CCGAGTTGCTCTTGCCCGGCGTCAACACGGGATAATACCGCGCCACATAGCAGAACTTTAAAAGTGCTCA
TCATTGGAAAACGTTCTTCGGGGCGAAAACTCTCAAGGATCTTACCGCTGTTGAGATCCAGTTCGATGTA
ACCCACTCGTGCACCCAACTGATCTTCAGCATCTTTTACTTTCACCAGCGTTTCTGGGTGAGCAAAAACA
GGAAGGCAAAATGCCGCAAAAAAGGGAATAAGGGCGACACGGAAATGTTGAATACTCATACTCTTCCTTT
TTCAATATTATTGAAGCATTTATCAGGGTTATTGTCTCATGAGCGGATACATATTTGAATGTATTTAGAA
AAATAAACAAATAGGGGTTCCGCGCACATTTCCCCGAAAAGTGCCACCTGACGTCTAAGAAACCATTATT
ATCATGACATTAACCTATAAAAATAGGCGTATCACGAGGCCCTTTCGTCTTCACTATAGGAGCTTGGCCC
ATTGCATACGTTGTATCCATATCATAATATGTACATTTATATTGGCTCATGTCCAACATTACCGCCATGT
T
Features (pLannotate 1.2.2; 14 found; start..end, strand, type, name):
      1..380     +  enhancer       CMV enhancer: human cytomegalovirus immediate early enhancer
    381..676     +  LTR            3' LTR (ΔU3) (fragment): self-inactivating 3' long terminal repeat (LTR) from Moloney murine leukemia virus
    739..1096    +  misc_feature   MMLV Ψ: packaging signal of Moloney murine leukemia virus (MMLV)
   1161..1577    +  CDS            gag (truncated): truncated Moloney murine leukemia virus (MMLV) gag gene lacking the start codon
   1587..1961    +  misc_feature   pol region: Moloney murine leukemia virus (MMLV) pol region containing the splice acceptor site
   1995..2711    +  CDS            Venus: Venus is a basic (constitutively fluorescent) yellow fluorescent protein published in 2002, derived from Aequorea victoria. It is reported to be a rapidly-maturing weak dimer with moderate acid sensitivity.
   2739..3374    +  CDS            GOSR2: GOSR2_HUMAN - Also known as GS27. Experimental evidence at protein level: Swiss-Prot protein existence level 1. Involved in transport of proteins from the cis/medial-Golgi to the trans-Golgi network. From Homo sapiens (Human).
   3406..3981    +  misc_feature   IRES2: internal ribosome entry site (IRES) of the encephalomyocarditis virus (EMCV)
   3988..4587    +  CDS            PuroR: puromycin N-acetyltransferase; pac from Streptomyces alboniger; confers resistance to puromycin
   4695..5286    +  LTR            LTR: long terminal repeat from Moloney murine leukemia virus
   5352..5404    -  CDS            lacI (fragment): lac repressor; lacI; The lac repressor binds to the lac operator to inhibit transcription in E. coli. This inhibition can be relieved by adding lactose or isopropyl-β-D-thiogalactopyranoside (IPTG).
   5587..6175    -  rep_origin     ori: high-copy-number ColE1/pMB1/pBR322/pUC origin of replication
   6339..7199    -  CDS            AmpR: β-lactamase; bla; confers resistance to ampicillin, carbenicillin, and related antibiotics
   7200..7304    -  promoter       AmpR promoter: bla
