[The description below was written by a language model from this plasmid's Addgene catalogue record and pLannotate feature annotations shown in this document.]
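Description:
pMRX-IPU-Venus-GS27 is a Moloney murine leukemia virus-based retroviral expression vector built on the pMRX-IPU backbone, designed to express a Venus-tagged form of human GS27 (GOSR2, also known as Bos1) in mammalian cells. In bacteria it is maintained through a high-copy ColE1/pUC-type origin and selected with ampicillin via the β-lactamase gene and its native promoter. The catalogue lists a total size of about 7.5 kb, which agrees closely with the sequenced record.

The viral portion begins with a CMV immediate-early enhancer joined to a partial MMLV LTR. This hybrid 5' LTR arrangement typically drives strong transcription of the viral genome in packaging cells. It is followed by the MMLV Ψ packaging signal, a truncated gag sequence lacking its start codon (which usually enhances packaging), and a pol region that supplies a splice acceptor. The payload is a single bicistronic unit. The yellow fluorescent protein Venus is fused to the N terminus of GOSR2, a Golgi SNARE protein involved in transport from the cis/medial-Golgi to the trans-Golgi network. An EMCV IRES then allows translation of puromycin N-acetyltransferase from the same transcript, so puromycin-resistant cells should also carry the fusion. A full MMLV LTR closes the provirus. No separate internal promoter is annotated, so expression presumably comes from the LTR. A short lacI fragment in the backbone appears to be a cloning remnant.

The construct is suited to producing retrovirus for making stable, puromycin-selected cell lines in which Venus-GS27 acts as a fluorescent Golgi marker. This fits the associated work on organelle landscape analysis.
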