Addgene plasmid #228138: pMRX-IPU-Venus-GS27
Purpose: Expresses Venus-GS27 in mammalian cells
Depositing lab: Noboru Mizushima. Depositing organization: The University of Tokyo. Publication: Organelle landscape analysis using a multiparametric particle-based method. Kurikawa Y, Koyama-Honda I, Tamura N, Koike S, Mizushima N. PLoS Biol. 2024 Sep 17;22(9):e3002777. doi: 10.1371/journal.pbio.3002777. eCollection 2024 Sep. PubMed 39288101.
Backbone
  Vector backbone: pMRX-IPU
  Backbone size w/o insert (bp): 6112
  Total vector size (bp): 7495
  Vector type: Mammalian Expression, Retroviral
  Selectable markers: Puromycin
Growth in bacteria
  Bacterial resistance: Ampicillin, 100 μg/mL
  Growth temperature: 37°C
  Growth strain: NEB Stable
  Copy number: Unknown
Gene/Insert
  Gene/Insert name: GS27
  Species: H. sapiens (human)
  Insert size (bp): 1383
  GenBank ID: AF007548.1
  Entrez Gene: GOSR2 (a.k.a. Bos1, EPM6, GS27, MYOS)
  Tag / fusion protein: Venus (N terminal on insert)
Terms and licenses: Academic/Nonprofit Terms; Industry Terms: Not Available to Industry
How to cite: pMRX-IPU-Venus-GS27 was a gift from Noboru Mizushima (Addgene plasmid # 228138 ; http://n2t.net/addgene:228138 ; RRID:Addgene_228138)
